Addgene plasmid #118424: pDRF1-GW Citrine-T2A-mTurquoise2
Purpose: Produces equimolar expression of Citrine and mTq2
Depositing lab: Bas Teusink. Depositing organization: Vrije Universiteit Amsterdam. Publication: In vivo characterisation of fluorescent proteins in budding yeast. Botman D, de Groot DH, Schmidt P, Goedhart J, Teusink B. Sci Rep. 2019 Feb 19;9(1):2234. doi: 10.1038/s41598-019-38913-z. PubMed 30783202.
Backbone
  Vector backbone: pDRF1-GW
  Vector type: Yeast Expression
  Selectable markers: URA3
Growth in bacteria
  Bacterial resistance: Ampicillin, 100 μg/mL
  Growth temperature: 37°C
  Growth strain: DH5alpha
  Copy number: High Copy
Gene/Insert
  Gene/Insert name: Citrine-T2A-mTq2
  Species: Synthetic
  Cloning method: Restriction Enzyme; 5′ cloning site unknown (unknown if destroyed); 3′ cloning site unknown (unknown if destroyed)
  Sequencing primers: 5′ AACAATCGTTAATAATTAATTAATTGG; 3′ GAGTCACTTTAAAATTTGTATACAC
Terms and licenses: Academic/Nonprofit Terms; Industry Terms: Not Available to Industry
How to cite: pDRF1-GW Citrine-T2A-mTurquoise2 was a gift from Bas Teusink (Addgene plasmid # 118424 ; http://n2t.net/addgene:118424 ; RRID:Addgene_118424)
