[The description below was written by a language model from this plasmid's Addgene catalogue record and pLannotate feature annotations shown in this document.]
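Description:
pDRF1-GW Citrine-T2A-mTurquoise2 is an 8.5 kb yeast expression shuttle plasmid built on the pDRF1-GW backbone. In Saccharomyces cerevisiae it is maintained episomally through the 2μ origin and selected by uracil prototrophy via the URA3 marker with its own promoter (which is also counterselectable with 5-FOA). In E. coli it replicates from a high-copy ColE1/pUC-type origin under ampicillin selection (AmpR), and an f1 origin is also present. Remnants of cloning-vector history, such as lac promoter/operator elements, lacZα and lacI fragments, and a T7 promoter, are annotated but play no evident role in yeast expression.

The payload is a synthetic bicistronic reading frame sitting between Gateway attB1 and attB2 sites. It consists of the yellow fluorescent protein Citrine (called mCitrine in the annotation of the depositor sequence), followed by the cyan protein mTurquoise2. The short gap of about 80 nt between the two annotated coding regions corresponds to the position of the T2A peptide named in the insert, although it is not annotated separately. A 2A sequence causes ribosomal skipping during translation, so one transcript yields two separate proteins in roughly equal amounts, matching the stated purpose of equimolar Citrine and mTurquoise2 expression. An ADH1 terminator lies downstream. The promoter driving the cassette is not named in the record: the upstream region carries only fragmentary yeast genomic annotations.

The associated study characterised fluorescent proteins in vivo in budding yeast. This suggests the plasmid lets one protein's signal be compared with a co-expressed reference, though the record does not spell this out. The depositor and repository-sequenced records give the same length and feature layout.
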