Features (pLannotate 1.2.2; 26 found; start..end, strand, type, name):
      3..257     -  CDS            BRP1 (fragment): BRP1_YEAST - Protein predicted: Swiss-Prot protein existence level 4. From Saccharomyces cerevisiae (strain ATCC 204508 / S288c) (Baker's yeast).
    359..375     -  promoter       ARG4 promoter (fragment): S. cerevisiae ARG4
    480..563     +  CDS            YG007_YEAST: Protein predicted: Swiss-Prot protein existence level 4. From Saccharomyces cerevisiae (strain ATCC 204508 / S288c) (Baker's yeast).
    800..824     +  protein_bind   attB1: mutant version of attB; recombination site for the Gateway® BP reaction BP Clonase™
    847..1563    +  CDS            mCitrine: mCitrine is a basic (constitutively fluorescent) yellow fluorescent protein published in 2001, derived from Aequorea victoria.
   1645..2364    +  CDS            mTurquoise2: enhanced monomeric variant of CFP (Goedhart et al., 2012) mammalian codon-optimized
   2374..2398    -  protein_bind   attB2: mutant version of attB; recombination site for the Gateway® BP reaction BP Clonase™
   2426..2452    +  misc_feature   MCS (fragment): pBluescript multiple cloning site
   2461..2479    -  promoter       T7 promoter: promoter for bacteriophage T7 RNA polymerase
   2480..2623    +  CDS            ADH1 (fragment): ADH1_YEAST - Also known as ADC1. Experimental evidence at protein level: Swiss-Prot protein existence level 1. This isozyme preferentially catalyzes the conversion of primary unbranched alcohols to their corresponding aldehydes. Also shows activity toward secondary alcohols. From Saccharomyces cerevisiae (strain ATCC 204508 / S288c) (Baker's yeast).
   2627..2814    +  terminator     ADH1 terminator: S. cerevisiae ADH1; transcription terminator for the S. cerevisiae alcohol dehydrogenase 1 (ADH1) gene
   2822..2979    +  CDS            lacZα (fragment): LacZα fragment of β-galactosidase; lacZ fragment
   2985..3036    -  misc_feature   bom (fragment): basis of mobility region from pBR322
   3041..3124    +  CDS            RAF1 (fragment): RAF_YEAST - Experimental evidence at transcript level: Swiss-Prot protein existence level 2. Antagonizes transcriptional repression of recombinase FLP by REP1-REP2. May play a role in plasmid partitioning. From Saccharomyces cerevisiae (strain ATCC 204508 / S288c) (Baker's yeast).
   3278..4624    -  rep_origin     2μ ori: yeast 2μ plasmid origin of replication
   4629..4645    -  promoter       tet promoter (fragment): E. coli promoter for tetracycline efflux protein gene
   4735..5538    -  CDS            URA3: orotidine-5'-phosphate decarboxylase, required for uracil biosynthesis; S. cerevisiae URA3; yeast auxotrophic marker, counterselectable with 5-fluoroorotic acid (5-FOA)
   5539..5754    -  promoter       URA3 promoter: S. cerevisiae URA3
   5865..5969    +  promoter       AmpR promoter: bla
   5970..6830    +  CDS            AmpR: β-lactamase; bla; confers resistance to ampicillin, carbenicillin, and related antibiotics
   7001..7589    +  rep_origin     ori: high-copy-number ColE1/pMB1/pBR322/pUC origin of replication
   7772..7864    +  CDS            lacI (fragment): lac repressor; lacI; The lac repressor binds to the lac operator to inhibit transcription in E. coli. This inhibition can be relieved by adding lactose or isopropyl-β-D-thiogalactopyranoside (IPTG).
   7877..7898    +  protein_bind   CAP binding site: CAP binding activates transcription in the presence of cAMP. E. coli catabolite activator protein
   7913..7943    +  promoter       lac promoter: promoter for the E. coli lac operon
   7951..7967    +  protein_bind   lac operator: The lac repressor binds to the lac operator to inhibit transcription in E. coli. This inhibition can be relieved by adding lactose or isopropyl-β-D-thiogalactopyranoside (IPTG). lac repressor encoded by lacI
   8048..8476    -  rep_origin     f1 ori (sequence partly withheld): f1 bacteriophage origin of replication; arrow indicates direction of (+) strand synthesis
>Addgene plasmid #118424 | pDRF1-GW Citrine-T2A-mTurquoise2 | depositor full sequence | sequence record 223783 | pDRF1-GW Citrine-T2A-mTurquoise2 sequence 8484 bps
CAAGCTTCCTGAAACGGAGAAACATAAACAGGCATTGCTGGGATCACCCATACATCACTCTGTTTTGCCT
GACCTTTTCCGGTAATTTGAAAACAAACCCGGTCTCGAAGCGGAGATCCGGCGATAATTACCGCAGAAAT
AAACCCATACACGAGACGTAGAACCAGCCGCACATGGCCGGAGAAACTCCTGCGAGAATTTCGTAAACTC
GCGCGCATTGCATCTGTATTTCCTAATGCGGCACTTCCAGGCCTCGATCGAGACCGTTTATCCATTGCTT
TTTTGTTGTCTTTTTCCCTCGTTCACAGAAAGTCTGAAGAAGCTATAGTAGAACTATGAGCTTTTTTTGT
TTCTGTTTTCCTTTTTTTTTTTTTTACCTCTGTGGAAATTGTTACTCTCACACTCTTTAGTTCGTTTGTT
TGTTTTGTTTATTCCAATTATGACCGGTGACGAAACGTGGTCGATGGTGGGTACCGCTTATGCTCCCCTC
CATTAGTTTCGATTATATAAAAAGGCCAAATATTGTATTATTTTCAAATGTCCTATCATTATCGTCTAAC
ATCTAATTTCTCTTAAATTTTTTCTCTTTCTTTCCTATAACACCAATAGTGAAAATCTTTTTTTCTTCTA
TATCTACAAAAACTTTTTTTTTCTATCAACCTCGTTGATAAATTTTTTCTTTAACAATCGTTAATAATTA
ATTAATTGGAAAATAACCATTTTTTCTCTCTTTTATACACACATTCAAAAGAAAGAAAAAAAATATACCC
CAGCCTCGACTAGTGAATTCGCGGCCATCACAAGTTTGTACAAAAAAGCAGGCTGCTAGCGCTACCGGTC
GCCACCATGGTGAGCAAGGGCGAGGAGCTGTTCACCGGGGTGGTGCCCATCCTGGTCGAGCTGGACGGCG
ACGTAAACGGCCACAAGTTCAGCGTGTCCGGCGAGGGCGAGGGCGATGCCACCTACGGCAAGCTGACCCT
GAAGTTCATCTGCACCACCGGCAAGCTGCCCGTGCCCTGGCCCACCCTCGTGACCACCTTCGGCTACGGC
CTGATGTGCTTCGCCCGCTACCCCGACCACATGAAGCAGCACGACTTCTTCAAGTCCGCCATGCCCGAAG
GCTACGTCCAGGAGCGCACCATCTTCTTCAAGGACGACGGCAACTACAAGACCCGCGCCGAGGTGAAGTT
CGAGGGCGACACCCTGGTGAACCGCATCGAGCTGAAGGGCATCGACTTCAAGGAGGACGGCAACATCCTG
GGGCACAAGCTGGAGTACAACTACAACAGCCACAACGTCTATATCATGGCCGACAAGCAGAAGAACGGCA
TCAAGGTGAACTTCAAGATCCGCCACAACATCGAGGACGGCAGCGTGCAGCTCGCCGACCACTACCAGCA
GAACACCCCCATCGGCGACGGCCCCGTGCTGCTGCCCGACAACCACTACCTGAGCTACCAGTCCAAGCTG
AGCAAAGACCCCAACGAGAAGCGCGATCACATGGTCCTGCTGGAGTTCGTGACCGCCGCCGGGATCACTC
TCGGCATGGACGAGCTGTACAAGTCCGGAGAGGGCAGAGGAAGTCTTCTAACATGCGGTGACGTGGAGGA
GAATCCCGGCCCTGGGGATCCACCGGTCGCCACCATGGTGAGCAAGGGCGAGGAGCTGTTCACCGGGGTG
GTGCCCATCCTGGTCGAGCTGGACGGCGACGTAAACGGCCACAAGTTCAGCGTGTCCGGCGAGGGCGAGG
GCGATGCCACCTACGGCAAGCTGACCCTGAAGTTCATCTGCACCACCGGCAAGCTGCCCGTGCCCTGGCC
CACCCTCGTGACCACCCTGTCCTGGGGCGTGCAGTGCTTCGCCCGCTACCCCGACCACATGAAGCAGCAC
GACTTCTTCAAGTCCGCCATGCCCGAAGGCTACGTCCAGGAGCGCACCATCTTCTTCAAGGACGACGGCA
ACTACAAGACCCGCGCCGAGGTGAAGTTCGAGGGCGACACCCTGGTGAACCGCATCGAGCTGAAGGGCAT
CGACTTCAAGGAGGACGGCAACATCCTGGGGCACAAGCTGGAGTACAACTACTTTAGCGACAACGTCTAT
ATCACCGCCGACAAGCAGAAGAACGGCATCAAGGCCAACTTCAAGATCCGCCACAACATCGAGGACGGCG
GCGTGCAGCTCGCCGACCACTACCAGCAGAACACCCCCATCGGCGACGGCCCCGTGCTGCTGCCCGACAA
CCACTACCTGAGCACCCAGTCCAAGCTGAGCAAAGACCCCAACGAGAAGCGCGATCACATGGTCCTGCTG
GAGTTCGTGACCGCCGCCGGGATCACTCTCGGCATGGACGAGCTGTACAAGTAAAGCGGCCGCACCCAGC
TTTCTTGTACAAAGTGGTGTAGTTAATTCATGATGGCCGCTGCAGGTCGACCTCGAGGGGGGGCCCGGTA
CCCAATTCGCCCTATAGTGAGTCGTATTACGCGCGGATCCAGCTTTGGACTTCTTCGCCAGAGGTTTGGT
CAAGTCTCCAATCAAGGTTGTCGGCTTGTCTACCTTGCCAGAAATTTACGAAAAGATGGAAAAGGGTCAA
ATCGTTGGTAGATACGTTGTTGACACTTCTAAATAAGCGAATTTCTTATGATTTATGATTTTTATTATTA
AATAAGTTATAAAAAAAATAAGTGTATACAAATTTTAAAGTGACTCTTAGGTTTTAAAACGANAATTCTT
ATTCTTGAGTAACTCTTTCCTGTAGGTCAGGTTGCTTTCTCAGGTATAGCATGAGGTCGCTCTTATTGAC
CACACCTCTACCGGCATGCCAATTCACTGGCCGTCGTTTTACAACGTCGTGACTGGGAAAACCCTGGCGT
TACCCAACTTAATCGCCTTGCAGCACATCCCCCTTTCGCCAGCTGGCGTAATAGCGAAGAGGCCCGCACC
GATCGCCCTTCCCAACAGTTGCGCAGCCTGAATGGCGAATGGCGCCTGATGCGGTATTTTCTCCTTACGC
ATCTGTGCGGTATTTCACACCGCATAATCGGATCGTACTTGTTACCCATCATTGAATTTTGAACATCCGA
ACCTGGGAGTTTTCCCTGAAACAGATAGTATATTTGAACCTGTATAATAATATATAGTCTAGCGCTTTAC
GGAAGACAATGTATGTATTTCGGTTCCTGGAGAAACTATTGCATCTATTGCATAGGTAATCTTGCACGTC
GCATCCCCGGTTCATTTTCTGCGTTTCCATCTTGCACTTCAATAGCATATCTTTGTTAACGAAGCATCTG
TGCTTCATTTTGTAGAACAAAAATGCAACGCGAGAGCGCTAATTTTTCAAACAAAGAATCTGAGCTGCAT
TTTTACAGAACAGAAATGCAACGCGAAAGCGCTATTTTACCAACGAAGAATCTGTGCTTCATTTTTGTAA
AACAAAAATGCAACGCGAGAGCGCTAATTTTTCAAACAAAGAATCTGAGCTGCATTTTTACAGAACAGAA
ATGCAACGCGAGAGCGCTATTTTACCAACAAAGAATCTATACTTCTTTTTTGTTCTACAAAAATGCATCC
CGAGAGCGCTATTTTTCTAACAAAGCATCTTAGATTACTTTTTTTCTCCTTTGTGCGCTCTATAATGCAG
TCTCTTGATAACTTTTTGCACTGTAGGTCCGTTAAGGTTAGAAGAAGGCTACTTTGGTGTCTATTTTCTC
TTCCATAAAAAAAGCCTGACTCCACTTCCCGCGTTTACTGATTACTAGCGAAGCTGCGGGTGCATTTTTT
CAAGATAAAGGCATCCCCGATTATATTCTATACCGATGTGGATTGCGCATACTTTGTGAACAGAAAGTGA
TAGCGTTGATGATTCTTCATTGGTCAGAAAATTATGAACGGTTTCTTCTATTTTGTCTCTATATACTACG
TATAGGAAATGTTTACATTTTCGTATTGTTTTCGATTCACTCTATGAATAGTTCTTACTACAATTTTTTT
GTCTAAAGAGTAATACTAGAGATAAACATAAAAAATGTAGAGGTCGAGTTTAGATGCAAGTTCAAGGAGC
GAAAGGTGGATGGGTAGGTTATATAGGGATATAGCACAGAGATATATAGCAAAGAGATACTTTTGAGCAA
TGTTTGTGGAAGCGGTATTCGCAATATTTTAGTAGCTCGTTACAGTCCGGTGCGTTTTTGGTTTTTTGAA
AGTGCGTCTTCAGAGCGCTTTTGGTTTTCAAAAGCGCTCTGAAGTTCCTATACTTTCTAGCTAGAGAATA
GGAACTTCGGAATAGGAACTTCAAAGCGTTTCCGAAAACGAGCGCTTCCGAAAATGCAACGCGAGCTGCG
CACATACAGCTCACTGTTCACGTCGCACCTATATCTGCGTGTTGCCTGTATATATATATACATGAGAAGA
ACGGCATAGTGCGTGTTTATGCTTAAATGCGTACTTATATGCGTCTATTTATGTAGGATGAAAGGTAGTC
TAGTACCTCCTGTGATATTATCCCATTCCATGCGGGGTATCGTATGCTTCCTTCAGCACTACCCTTTAGC
TGTTCTATATGCTGCCACTCCTCAATTGGATTAGTCTCATCCTTCAATGCTATCATTTCCTTTGATATTG
GATCGATCCGATGATAAGCTGTCAAACATGAGAATTGGGTAATAACTGATATAATTAAATTGAAGCTCTA
ATTTGTGAGTTTAGTATACATGCATTTACTTATAATACAGTTTTTTAGTTTTGCTGGCCGCATCTTCTCA
AATATGCTTCCCAGCCTGCTTTTCTGTAACGTTCACCCTCTACCTTAGCATCCCTTCCCTTTGCAAATAG
TCCTCTTCCAACAATAATAATGTCAGATCCTGTAGAGACCACATCATCCACGGTTCTATACTGTTGACCC
AATGCGTCTCCCTTGTCATCTAAACCCACACCGGGTGTCATAATCAACCAATCGTAACCTTCATCTCTTC
CACCCATGTCTCTTTGAGCAATAAAGCCGATAACAAAATCTTTGTCGCTCTTCGCAATGTCAACAGTACC
CTTAGTATATTCTCCAGTAGATAGGGAGCCCTTGCATGACAATTCTGCTAACATCAAAAGGCCTCTAGGT
TCCTTTGTTACTTCTTCTGCCGCCTGCTTCAAACCGCTAACAATACCTGGGCCCACCACACCGTGTGCAT
TCGTAATGTCTGCCCATTCTGCTATTCTGTATACACCCGCAGAGTACTGCAATTTGACTGTATTACCAAT
GTCAGCAAATTTTCTGTCTTCGAAGAGTAAAAAATTGTACTTGGCGGATAATGCCTTTAGCGGCTTAACT
GTGCCCTCCATGGAAAAATCAGTCAAGATATCCACATGTGTTTTTAGTAAACAAATTTTGGGACCTAATG
CTTCAACTAACTCCAGTAATTCCTTGGTGGTACGAACATCCAATGAAGCACACAAGTTTGTTTGCTTTTC
GTGCATGATATTAAATAGCTTGGCAGCAACAGGACTAGGATGAGTAGCAGCACGTTCCTTATATGTAGCT
TTCGACATGATTTATCTTCGTTTCCTGCATGTTTTTGTTCTGTGCAGTTGGGTTAAGAATACTGGGCAAT
TTCATGTTTCTTCAACACTACATATGCGTATATATACCAATCTAAGTCTGTGCTCCTTCCTTCGTTCTTC
CTTCTGTTCGGAGATTACCGAATCAAAAAAATTTCAAGGAAACCGAAATCAAAAAAAAGAATAAAAAAAA
AATGATGAATTGAAAAGCTAATTCTTGAAGACGAAAGGGCCTCGTGATACGCCTATTTTTATAGGTTAAT
GTCATGATAATAATGGTTTCTTAGACGTCAGGTGGCACTTTTCGGGGAAATGTGCGCGGAACCCCTATTT
GTTTATTTTTCTAAATACATTCAAATATGTATCCGCTCATGAGACAATAACCCTGATAAATGCTTCAATA
ATATTGAAAAAGGAAGAGTATGAGTATTCAACATTTCCGTGTCGCCCTTATTCCCTTTTTTGCGGCATTT
TGCCTTCCTGTTTTTGCTCACCCAGAAACGCTGGTGAAAGTAAAAGATGCTGAAGATCAGTTGGGTGCAC
GAGTGGGTTACATCGAACTGGATCTCAACAGCGGTAAGATCCTTGAGAGTTTTCGCCCCGAAGAACGTTT
TCCAATGATGAGCACTTTTAAAGTTCTGCTATGTGGCGCGGTATTATCCCGTATTGACGCCGGGCAAGAG
CAACTCGGTCGCCGCATACACTATTCTCAGAATGACTTGGTTGAGTACTCACCAGTCACAGAAAAGCATC
TTACGGATGGCATGACAGTAAGAGAATTATGCAGTGCTGCCATAACCATGAGTGATAACACTGCGGCCAA
CTTACTTCTGACAACGATCGGAGGACCGAAGGAGCTAACCGCTTTTTTGCACAACATGGGGGATCATGTA
ACTCGCCTTGATCGTTGGGAACCGGAGCTGAATGAAGCCATACCAAACGACGAGCGTGACACCACGATGC
CTGTAGCAATGGCAACAACGTTGCGCAAACTATTAACTGGCGAACTACTTACTCTAGCTTCCCGGCAACA
ATTAATAGACTGGATGGAGGCGGATAAAGTTGCAGGACCACTTCTGCGCTCGGCCCTTCCGGCTGGCTGG
TTTATTGCTGATAAATCTGGAGCCGGTGAGCGTGGGTCTCGCGGTATCATTGCAGCACTGGGGCCAGATG
GTAAGCCCTCCCGTATCGTAGTTATCTACACGACGGGGAGTCAGGCAACTATGGATGAACGAAATAGACA
GATCGCTGAGATAGGTGCCTCACTGATTAAGCATTGGTAACTGTCAGACCAAGTTTACTCATATATACTT
TAGATTGATTTAAAACTTCATTTTTAATTTAAAAGGATCTAGGTGAAGATCCTTTTTGATAATCTCATGA
CCAAAATCCCTTAACGTGAGTTTTCGTTCCACTGAGCGTCAGACCCCGTAGAAAAGATCAAAGGATCTTC
TTGAGATCCTTTTTTTCTGCGCGTAATCTGCTGCTTGCAAACAAAAAAACCACCGCTACCAGCGGTGGTT
TGTTTGCCGGATCAAGAGCTACCAACTCTTTTTCCGAAGGTAACTGGCTTCAGCAGAGCGCAGATACCAA
ATACTGTTCTTCTAGTGTAGCCGTAGTTAGGCCACCACTTCAAGAACTCTGTAGCACCGCCTACATACCT
CGCTCTGCTAATCCTGTTACCAGTGGCTGCTGCCAGTGGCGATAAGTCGTGTCTTACCGGGTTGGACTCA
AGACGATAGTTACCGGATAAGGCGCAGCGGTCGGGCTGAACGGGGGGTTCGTGCACACAGCCCAGCTTGG
AGCGAACGACCTACACCGAACTGAGATACCTACAGCGTGAGCTATGAGAAAGCGCCACGCTTCCCGAAGG
GAGAAAGGCGGACAGGTATCCGGTAAGCGGCAGGGTCGGAACAGGAGAGCGCACGAGGGAGCTTCCAGGG
GGAAACGCCTGGTATCTTTATAGTCCTGTCGGGTTTCGCCACCTCTGACTTGAGCGTCGATTTTTGTGAT
GCTCGTCAGGGGGGCGGAGCCTATGGAAAAACGCCAGCAACGCGGCCTTTTTACGGTTCCTGGCCTTTTG
CTGGCCTTTTGCTCACATGTTCTTTCCTGCGTTATCCCCTGATTCTGTGGATAACCGTATTACCGCCTTT
GAGTGAGCTGATACCGCTCGCCGCAGCCGAACGACCGAGCGCAGCGAGTCAGTGAGCGAGGAAGCGGAAG
AGCGCCCAATACGCAAACCGCCTCTCCCCGCGCGTTGGCCGATTCATTAATGCAGCTGGCACGACAGGTT
TCCCGACTGGAAAGCGGGCAGTGAGCGCAACGCAATTAATGTGAGTTAGCTCACTCATTAGGCACCCCAG
GCTTTACACTTTATGCTTCCGGCTCGTATGTTGTGTGGAATTGTGAGCGGATAACAATTTCACACAGGAA
ACAGCTATGACCATGATTACGCCAAGCTTACCGCATCAGGAAATTGTAAGCGTTAATATTTTGTTAAAAT
TCGCGTTAAATTTTTGTTAAATCAGCTCATTTTTTAACCAATAGGCCGAAATCGGCAAAATCCCTTATAA
ATCAAAAGAATAGACCGAGATAGGGT
[37 nt withheld, positions 8147-8183]
AAAGAACGTGGACTCCAACGTCAAAGG
[49 nt withheld, positions 8211-8259]
T
[91 nt withheld, positions 8261-8351]
G
[124 nt withheld, positions 8353-8476]
CCATTCGC
