Features (pLannotate 1.2.2; 26 found; start..end, strand, type, name):
      3..257     -  CDS            BRP1 (fragment): BRP1_YEAST - Protein predicted: Swiss-Prot protein existence level 4. From Saccharomyces cerevisiae (strain ATCC 204508 / S288c) (Baker's yeast).
    359..375     -  promoter       ARG4 promoter (fragment): S. cerevisiae ARG4
    480..563     +  CDS            YG007_YEAST: Protein predicted: Swiss-Prot protein existence level 4. From Saccharomyces cerevisiae (strain ATCC 204508 / S288c) (Baker's yeast).
    800..824     +  protein_bind   attB1: mutant version of attB; recombination site for the Gateway® BP reaction BP Clonase™
    847..1563    +  CDS            Citrine: Citrine is a basic (constitutively fluorescent) yellow fluorescent protein published in 2001, derived from Aequorea victoria. It has moderate acid sensitivity.
   1645..2364    +  CDS            mTurquoise2: enhanced monomeric variant of CFP (Goedhart et al., 2012) mammalian codon-optimized
   2374..2398    -  protein_bind   attB2: mutant version of attB; recombination site for the Gateway® BP reaction BP Clonase™
   2426..2452    +  misc_feature   MCS (fragment): pBluescript multiple cloning site
   2461..2479    -  promoter       T7 promoter: promoter for bacteriophage T7 RNA polymerase
   2480..2623    +  CDS            ADH1 (fragment): ADH1_YEAST - Also known as ADC1. Experimental evidence at protein level: Swiss-Prot protein existence level 1. This isozyme preferentially catalyzes the conversion of primary unbranched alcohols to their corresponding aldehydes. Also shows activity toward secondary alcohols. From Saccharomyces cerevisiae (strain ATCC 204508 / S288c) (Baker's yeast).
   2627..2814    +  terminator     ADH1 terminator: S. cerevisiae ADH1; transcription terminator for the S. cerevisiae alcohol dehydrogenase 1 (ADH1) gene
   2822..2979    +  CDS            lacZα (fragment): LacZα fragment of β-galactosidase; lacZ fragment
   2985..3036    -  misc_feature   bom (fragment): basis of mobility region from pBR322
   3041..3124    +  CDS            RAF1 (fragment): RAF_YEAST - Experimental evidence at transcript level: Swiss-Prot protein existence level 2. Antagonizes transcriptional repression of recombinase FLP by REP1-REP2. May play a role in plasmid partitioning. From Saccharomyces cerevisiae (strain ATCC 204508 / S288c) (Baker's yeast).
   3278..4624    -  rep_origin     2μ ori: yeast 2μ plasmid origin of replication
   4629..4645    -  promoter       tet promoter (fragment): E. coli promoter for tetracycline efflux protein gene
   4735..5538    -  CDS            URA3: orotidine-5'-phosphate decarboxylase, required for uracil biosynthesis; S. cerevisiae URA3; yeast auxotrophic marker, counterselectable with 5-fluoroorotic acid (5-FOA)
   5539..5754    -  promoter       URA3 promoter: S. cerevisiae URA3
   5865..5969    +  promoter       AmpR promoter: bla
   5970..6830    +  CDS            AmpR: β-lactamase; bla; confers resistance to ampicillin, carbenicillin, and related antibiotics
   7001..7589    +  rep_origin     ori: high-copy-number ColE1/pMB1/pBR322/pUC origin of replication
   7772..7864    +  CDS            lacI (fragment): lac repressor; lacI; The lac repressor binds to the lac operator to inhibit transcription in E. coli. This inhibition can be relieved by adding lactose or isopropyl-β-D-thiogalactopyranoside (IPTG).
   7877..7898    +  protein_bind   CAP binding site: CAP binding activates transcription in the presence of cAMP. E. coli catabolite activator protein
   7913..7943    +  promoter       lac promoter: promoter for the E. coli lac operon
   7951..7967    +  protein_bind   lac operator: The lac repressor binds to the lac operator to inhibit transcription in E. coli. This inhibition can be relieved by adding lactose or isopropyl-β-D-thiogalactopyranoside (IPTG). lac repressor encoded by lacI
   8048..8476    -  rep_origin     f1 ori (sequence partly withheld): f1 bacteriophage origin of replication; arrow indicates direction of (+) strand synthesis
>Addgene plasmid #118424 | pDRF1-GW Citrine-T2A-mTurquoise2 | addgene full sequence | sequence record 236368 | Addgene NGS Result
CAAGCTTCCTGAAACGGAGAAACATAAACAGGCATTGCTGGGATCACCCATACATCACTCTGTTTTGCCT
GACCTTTTCCGGTAATTTGAAAACAAACCCGGTCTCGAAGCGGAGATCCGGCGATAATTACCGCAGAAAT
AAACCCATACACGAGACGTAGAACCAGCCGCACATGGCCGGAGAAACTCCTGCGAGAATTTCGTAAACTC
GCGCGCATTGCATCTGTATTTCCTAATGCGGCACTTCCAGGCCTCGATCGAGACCGTTTATCCATTGCTT
TTTTGTTGTCTTTTTCCCTCGTTCACAGAAAGTCTGAAGAAGCTATAGTAGAACTATGAGCTTTTTTTGT
TTCTGTTTTCCTTTTTTTTTTTTTTACCTCTGTGGAAATTGTTACTCTCACACTCTTTAGTTCGTTTGTT
TGTTTTGTTTATTCCAATTATGACCGGTGACGAAACGTGGTCGATGGTGGGTACCGCTTATGCTCCCCTC
CATTAGTTTCGATTATATAAAAAGGCCAAATATTGTATTATTTTCAAATGTCCTATCATTATCGTCTAAC
ATCTAATTTCTCTTAAATTTTTTCTCTTTCTTTCCTATAACACCAATAGTGAAAATCTTTTTTTCTTCTA
TATCTACAAAAACTTTTTTTTTCTATCAACCTCGTTGATAAATTTTTTCTTTAACAATCGTTAATAATTA
ATTAATTGGAAAATAACCATTTTTTCTCTCTTTTATACACACATTCAAAAGAAAGAAAAAAAATATACCC
CAGCCTCGACTAGTGAATTCGCGGCCATCACAAGTTTGTACAAAAAAGCAGGCTGCTAGCGCTACCGGTC
GCCACCATGGTGAGCAAGGGCGAGGAGCTGTTCACCGGGGTGGTGCCCATCCTGGTCGAGCTGGACGGCG
ACGTAAACGGCCACAAGTTCAGCGTGTCCGGCGAGGGCGAGGGCGATGCCACCTACGGCAAGCTGACCCT
GAAGTTCATCTGCACCACCGGCAAGCTGCCCGTGCCCTGGCCCACCCTCGTGACCACCTTCGGCTACGGC
CTGATGTGCTTCGCCCGCTACCCCGACCACATGAAGCAGCACGACTTCTTCAAGTCCGCCATGCCCGAAG
GCTACGTCCAGGAGCGCACCATCTTCTTCAAGGACGACGGCAACTACAAGACCCGCGCCGAGGTGAAGTT
CGAGGGCGACACCCTGGTGAACCGCATCGAGCTGAAGGGCATCGACTTCAAGGAGGACGGCAACATCCTG
GGGCACAAGCTGGAGTACAACTACAACAGCCACAACGTCTATATCATGGCCGACAAGCAGAAGAACGGCA
TCAAGGTGAACTTCAAGATCCGCCACAACATCGAGGACGGCAGCGTGCAGCTCGCCGACCACTACCAGCA
GAACACCCCCATCGGCGACGGCCCCGTGCTGCTGCCCGACAACCACTACCTGAGCTACCAGTCCGCCCTG
AGCAAAGACCCCAACGAGAAGCGCGATCACATGGTCCTGCTGGAGTTCGTGACCGCCGCCGGGATCACTC
TCGGCATGGACGAGCTGTACAAGTCCGGAGAGGGCAGAGGAAGTCTTCTAACATGCGGTGACGTGGAGGA
GAATCCCGGCCCTGGGGATCCACCGGTCGCCACCATGGTGAGCAAGGGCGAGGAGCTGTTCACCGGGGTG
GTGCCCATCCTGGTCGAGCTGGACGGCGACGTAAACGGCCACAAGTTCAGCGTGTCCGGCGAGGGCGAGG
GCGATGCCACCTACGGCAAGCTGACCCTGAAGTTCATCTGCACCACCGGCAAGCTGCCCGTGCCCTGGCC
CACCCTCGTGACCACCCTGTCCTGGGGCGTGCAGTGCTTCGCCCGCTACCCCGACCACATGAAGCAGCAC
GACTTCTTCAAGTCCGCCATGCCCGAAGGCTACGTCCAGGAGCGCACCATCTTCTTCAAGGACGACGGCA
ACTACAAGACCCGCGCCGAGGTGAAGTTCGAGGGCGACACCCTGGTGAACCGCATCGAGCTGAAGGGCAT
CGACTTCAAGGAGGACGGCAACATCCTGGGGCACAAGCTGGAGTACAACTACTTTAGCGACAACGTCTAT
ATCACCGCCGACAAGCAGAAGAACGGCATCAAGGCCAACTTCAAGATCCGCCACAACATCGAGGACGGCG
GCGTGCAGCTCGCCGACCACTACCAGCAGAACACCCCCATCGGCGACGGCCCCGTGCTGCTGCCCGACAA
CCACTACCTGAGCACCCAGTCCAAGCTGAGCAAAGACCCCAACGAGAAGCGCGATCACATGGTCCTGCTG
GAGTTCGTGACCGCCGCCGGGATCACTCTCGGCATGGACGAGCTGTACAAGTAAAGCGGCCGCACCCAGC
TTTCTTGTACAAAGTGGTGTAGTTAATTCATGATGGCCGCTGCAGGTCGACCTCGAGGGGGGGCCCGGTA
CCCAATTCGCCCTATAGTGAGTCGTATTACGCGCGGATCCAGCTTTGGACTTCTTCGCCAGAGGTTTGGT
CAAGTCTCCAATCAAGGTTGTCGGCTTGTCTACCTTGCCAGAAATTTACGAAAAGATGGAAAAGGGTCAA
ATCGTTGGTAGATACGTTGTTGACACTTCTAAATAAGCGAATTTCTTATGATTTATGATTTTTATTATTA
AATAAGTTATAAAAAAAATAAGTGTATACAAATTTTAAAGTGACTCTTAGGTTTTAAAACGAAAATTCTT
ATTCTTGAGTAACTCTTTCCTGTAGGTCAGGTTGCTTTCTCAGGTATAGCATGAGGTCGCTCTTATTGAC
CACACCTCTACCGGCATGCCAATTCACTGGCCGTCGTTTTACAACGTCGTGACTGGGAAAACCCTGGCGT
TACCCAACTTAATCGCCTTGCAGCACATCCCCCTTTCGCCAGCTGGCGTAATAGCGAAGAGGCCCGCACC
GATCGCCCTTCCCAACAGTTGCGCAGCCTGAATGGCGAATGGCGCCTGATGCGGTATTTTCTCCTTACGC
ATCTGTGCGGTATTTCACACCGCATAATCGGATCGTACTTGTTACCCATCATTGAATTTTGAACATCCGA
ACCTGGGAGTTTTCCCTGAAACAGATAGTATATTTGAACCTGTATAATAATATATAGTCTAGCGCTTTAC
GGAAGACAATGTATGTATTTCGGTTCCTGGAGAAACTATTGCATCTATTGCATAGGTAATCTTGCACGTC
GCATCCCCGGTTCATTTTCTGCGTTTCCATCTTGCACTTCAATAGCATATCTTTGTTAACGAAGCATCTG
TGCTTCATTTTGTAGAACAAAAATGCAACGCGAGAGCGCTAATTTTTCAAACAAAGAATCTGAGCTGCAT
TTTTACAGAACAGAAATGCAACGCGAAAGCGCTATTTTACCAACGAAGAATCTGTGCTTCATTTTTGTAA
AACAAAAATGCAACGCGAGAGCGCTAATTTTTCAAACAAAGAATCTGAGCTGCATTTTTACAGAACAGAA
ATGCAACGCGAGAGCGCTATTTTACCAACAAAGAATCTATACTTCTTTTTTGTTCTACAAAAATGCATCC
CGAGAGCGCTATTTTTCTAACAAAGCATCTTAGATTACTTTTTTTCTCCTTTGTGCGCTCTATAATGCAG
TCTCTTGATAACTTTTTGCACTGTAGGTCCGTTAAGGTTAGAAGAAGGCTACTTTGGTGTCTATTTTCTC
TTCCATAAAAAAAGCCTGACTCCACTTCCCGCGTTTACTGATTACTAGCGAAGCTGCGGGTGCATTTTTT
CAAGATAAAGGCATCCCCGATTATATTCTATACCGATGTGGATTGCGCATACTTTGTGAACAGAAAGTGA
TAGCGTTGATGATTCTTCATTGGTCAGAAAATTATGAACGGTTTCTTCTATTTTGTCTCTATATACTACG
TATAGGAAATGTTTACATTTTCGTATTGTTTTCGATTCACTCTATGAATAGTTCTTACTACAATTTTTTT
GTCTAAAGAGTAATACTAGAGATAAACATAAAAAATGTAGAGGTCGAGTTTAGATGCAAGTTCAAGGAGC
GAAAGGTGGATGGGTAGGTTATATAGGGATATAGCACAGAGATATATAGCAAAGAGATACTTTTGAGCAA
TGTTTGTGGAAGCGGTATTCGCAATATTTTAGTAGCTCGTTACAGTCCGGTGCGTTTTTGGTTTTTTGAA
AGTGCGTCTTCAGAGCGCTTTTGGTTTTCAAAAGCGCTCTGAAGTTCCTATACTTTCTAGCTAGAGAATA
GGAACTTCGGAATAGGAACTTCAAAGCGTTTCCGAAAACGAGCGCTTCCGAAAATGCAACGCGAGCTGCG
CACATACAGCTCACTGTTCACGTCGCACCTATATCTGCGTGTTGCCTGTATATATATATACATGAGAAGA
ACGGCATAGTGCGTGTTTATGCTTAAATGCGTACTTATATGCGTCTATTTATGTAGGATGAAAGGTAGTC
TAGTACCTCCTGTGATATTATCCCATTCCATGCGGGGTATCGTATGCTTCCTTCAGCACTACCCTTTAGC
TGTTCTATATGCTGCCACTCCTCAATTGGATTAGTCTCATCCTTCAATGCTATCATTTCCTTTGATATTG
GATCGATCCGATGATAAGCTGTCAAACATGAGAATTGGGTAATAACTGATATAATTAAATTGAAGCTCTA
ATTTGTGAGTTTAGTATACATGCATTTACTTATAATACAGTTTTTTAGTTTTGCTGGCCGCATCTTCTCA
AATATGCTTCCCAGCCTGCTTTTCTGTAACGTTCACCCTCTACCTTAGCATCCCTTCCCTTTGCAAATAG
TCCTCTTCCAACAATAATAATGTCAGATCCTGTAGAGACCACATCATCCACGGTTCTATACTGTTGACCC
AATGCGTCTCCCTTGTCATCTAAACCCACACCGGGTGTCATAATCAACCAATCGTAACCTTCATCTCTTC
CACCCATGTCTCTTTGAGCAATAAAGCCGATAACAAAATCTTTGTCGCTCTTCGCAATGTCAACAGTACC
CTTAGTATATTCTCCAGTAGATAGGGAGCCCTTGCATGACAATTCTGCTAACATCAAAAGGCCTCTAGGT
TCCTTTGTTACTTCTTCTGCCGCCTGCTTCAAACCGCTAACAATACCTGGGCCCACCACACCGTGTGCAT
TCGTAATGTCTGCCCATTCTGCTATTCTGTATACACCCGCAGAGTACTGCAATTTGACTGTATTACCAAT
GTCAGCAAATTTTCTGTCTTCGAAGAGTAAAAAATTGTACTTGGCGGATAATGCCTTTAGCGGCTTAACT
GTGCCCTCCATGGAAAAATCAGTCAAGATATCCACATGTGTTTTTAGTAAACAAATTTTGGGACCTAATG
CTTCAACTAACTCCAGTAATTCCTTGGTGGTACGAACATCCAATGAAGCACACAAGTTTGTTTGCTTTTC
GTGCATGATATTAAATAGCTTGGCAGCAACAGGACTAGGATGAGTAGCAGCACGTTCCTTATATGTAGCT
TTCGACATGATTTATCTTCGTTTCCTGCATGTTTTTGTTCTGTGCAGTTGGGTTAAGAATACTGGGCAAT
TTCATGTTTCTTCAACACTACATATGCGTATATATACCAATCTAAGTCTGTGCTCCTTCCTTCGTTCTTC
CTTCTGTTCGGAGATTACCGAATCAAAAAAATTTCAAGGAAACCGAAATCAAAAAAAAGAATAAAAAAAA
AATGATGAATTGAAAAGCTAATTCTTGAAGACGAAAGGGCCTCGTGATACGCCTATTTTTATAGGTTAAT
GTCATGATAATAATGGTTTCTTAGACGTCAGGTGGCACTTTTCGGGGAAATGTGCGCGGAACCCCTATTT
GTTTATTTTTCTAAATACATTCAAATATGTATCCGCTCATGAGACAATAACCCTGATAAATGCTTCAATA
ATATTGAAAAAGGAAGAGTATGAGTATTCAACATTTCCGTGTCGCCCTTATTCCCTTTTTTGCGGCATTT
TGCCTTCCTGTTTTTGCTCACCCAGAAACGCTGGTGAAAGTAAAAGATGCTGAAGATCAGTTGGGTGCAC
GAGTGGGTTACATCGAACTGGATCTCAACAGCGGTAAGATCCTTGAGAGTTTTCGCCCCGAAGAACGTTT
TCCAATGATGAGCACTTTTAAAGTTCTGCTATGTGGCGCGGTATTATCCCGTATTGACGCCGGGCAAGAG
CAACTCGGTCGCCGCATACACTATTCTCAGAATGACTTGGTTGAGTACTCACCAGTCACAGAAAAGCATC
TTACGGATGGCATGACAGTAAGAGAATTATGCAGTGCTGCCATAACCATGAGTGATAACACTGCGGCCAA
CTTACTTCTGACAACGATCGGAGGACCGAAGGAGCTAACCGCTTTTTTGCACAACATGGGGGATCATGTA
ACTCGCCTTGATCGTTGGGAACCGGAGCTGAATGAAGCCATACCAAACGACGAGCGTGACACCACGATGC
CTGTAGCAATGGCAACAACGTTGCGCAAACTATTAACTGGCGAACTACTTACTCTAGCTTCCCGGCAACA
ATTAATAGACTGGATGGAGGCGGATAAAGTTGCAGGACCACTTCTGCGCTCGGCCCTTCCGGCTGGCTGG
TTTATTGCTGATAAATCTGGAGCCGGTGAGCGTGGGTCTCGCGGTATCATTGCAGCACTGGGGCCAGATG
GTAAGCCCTCCCGTATCGTAGTTATCTACACGACGGGGAGTCAGGCAACTATGGATGAACGAAATAGACA
GATCGCTGAGATAGGTGCCTCACTGATTAAGCATTGGTAACTGTCAGACCAAGTTTACTCATATATACTT
TAGATTGATTTAAAACTTCATTTTTAATTTAAAAGGATCTAGGTGAAGATCCTTTTTGATAATCTCATGA
CCAAAATCCCTTAACGTGAGTTTTCGTTCCACTGAGCGTCAGACCCCGTAGAAAAGATCAAAGGATCTTC
TTGAGATCCTTTTTTTCTGCGCGTAATCTGCTGCTTGCAAACAAAAAAACCACCGCTACCAGCGGTGGTT
TGTTTGCCGGATCAAGAGCTACCAACTCTTTTTCCGAAGGTAACTGGCTTCAGCAGAGCGCAGATACCAA
ATACTGTTCTTCTAGTGTAGCCGTAGTTAGGCCACCACTTCAAGAACTCTGTAGCACCGCCTACATACCT
CGCTCTGCTAATCCTGTTACCAGTGGCTGCTGCCAGTGGCGATAAGTCGTGTCTTACCGGGTTGGACTCA
AGACGATAGTTACCGGATAAGGCGCAGCGGTCGGGCTGAACGGGGGGTTCGTGCACACAGCCCAGCTTGG
AGCGAACGACCTACACCGAACTGAGATACCTACAGCGTGAGCTATGAGAAAGCGCCACGCTTCCCGAAGG
GAGAAAGGCGGACAGGTATCCGGTAAGCGGCAGGGTCGGAACAGGAGAGCGCACGAGGGAGCTTCCAGGG
GGAAACGCCTGGTATCTTTATAGTCCTGTCGGGTTTCGCCACCTCTGACTTGAGCGTCGATTTTTGTGAT
GCTCGTCAGGGGGGCGGAGCCTATGGAAAAACGCCAGCAACGCGGCCTTTTTACGGTTCCTGGCCTTTTG
CTGGCCTTTTGCTCACATGTTCTTTCCTGCGTTATCCCCTGATTCTGTGGATAACCGTATTACCGCCTTT
GAGTGAGCTGATACCGCTCGCCGCAGCCGAACGACCGAGCGCAGCGAGTCAGTGAGCGAGGAAGCGGAAG
AGCGCCCAATACGCAAACCGCCTCTCCCCGCGCGTTGGCCGATTCATTAATGCAGCTGGCACGACAGGTT
TCCCGACTGGAAAGCGGGCAGTGAGCGCAACGCAATTAATGTGAGTTAGCTCACTCATTAGGCACCCCAG
GCTTTACACTTTATGCTTCCGGCTCGTATGTTGTGTGGAATTGTGAGCGGATAACAATTTCACACAGGAA
ACAGCTATGACCATGATTACGCCAAGCTTACCGCATCAGGAAATTGTAAGCGTTAATATTTTGTTAAAAT
TCGCGTTAAATTTTTGTTAAATCAGCTCATTTTTTAACCAATAGGCCGAAATCGGCAAAATCCCTTATAA
ATCAAAAGAATAGACCGAGATAGGGT
[37 nt withheld, positions 8147-8183]
AAAGAACGTGGACTCCAACGTCAAAGG
[49 nt withheld, positions 8211-8259]
T
[91 nt withheld, positions 8261-8351]
G
[124 nt withheld, positions 8353-8476]
CCATTCGC
